Addgene plasmid #132195: pDONR221_SLC6A16
Purpose: Gateway entry clone with codon-optimized ORF sequence for subcloning into custom expression vectors
Depositing lab: RESOLUTE Consortium & Giulio Superti-Furga. Depositing organization: CeMM Research Center for Molecular Medicine. Publication: The RESOLUTE consortium: unlocking SLC transporters for drug discovery. Superti-Furga G, Lackner D, Wiedmer T, Ingles-Prieto A, Barbosa B, Girardi E, Goldmann U, Gurtl B, Klavins K, Klimek C, Lindinger S, Lineiro-Retes E, Muller AC, Onstein S, Redinger G, Reil D, Sedlyarov V, Wolf G, Crawford M, Everley R, ... Steppan CM. Nat Rev Drug Discov. 2020 Jul;19(7):429-430. doi: 10.1038/d41573-020-00056-6. PubMed 32265506.
Backbone
  Vector backbone: pDONR221
  Backbone manufacturer: Thermo Fisher Scientific
  Backbone size w/o insert (bp): 2550
  Vector type: Mammalian Expression
Growth in bacteria
  Bacterial resistance: Kanamycin, 50 μg/mL
  Growth temperature: 37°C
  Growth strain: Stbl3
  Copy number: High Copy
Gene/Insert
  Gene/Insert name: SLC6A16 (alt name: NTT5)
  Species: H. sapiens (human)
  Insert size (bp): 2208
  Entrez Gene: SLC6A16 (a.k.a. NTT5)
  Cloning method: Gateway Cloning
  Sequencing primers: 5′ M13-fwd; 3′ M13-rev
Terms and licenses: Academic/Nonprofit Terms; Industry Terms
Depositor comments: For more information on the full Resolute plasmid collection, please see www.addgene.org/depositor-collections/re-solute/. Please provide your feedback on this plasmid to the RESOLUTE consortium by filling out their RESOLUTE repository feedback form: https://forms.office.com/Pages/ResponsePage.aspx?id=0e05yklzmkS7rjFGQL4N7z4feCLQvEJAmVcOCM_u885UN1JJRko0Ukg4TVQwNTZLOUxPQVJWT1NHUCQlQCN0PWcu
How to cite: pDONR221_SLC6A16 was a gift from RESOLUTE Consortium & Giulio Superti-Furga (Addgene plasmid # 132195 ; http://n2t.net/addgene:132195 ; RRID:Addgene_132195)
