[The description below was written by a language model from this plasmid's Addgene catalogue record and pLannotate feature annotations shown in this document.]
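Description:
pDONR221_SLC6A16 is a Gateway entry clone built on the pDONR221 backbone, carrying a codon-optimized open reading frame for human SLC6A16 (also called NTT5), a member of the SLC6 solute carrier family. It belongs to a large collection of solute carrier clones assembled for transporter research and drug discovery. The sequenced plasmid is about 4.8 kb. It is maintained in E. coli through a high-copy ColE1/pUC-type origin and selected with kanamycin via an aminoglycoside phosphotransferase (KanR) gene.

The 2,208 bp SLC6A16 coding sequence sits between attL1 and attL2 sites, the recombination sites produced when an insert is captured in a donor vector. They allow an LR Clonase reaction to move the ORF directionally and in frame into any attR-containing destination vector. Although the catalogue lists the vector type as mammalian expression, the feature table shows no eukaryotic promoter or polyadenylation signal around the insert, so the plasmid serves as a shuttle for subcloning rather than as an expression construct itself. The promoter, tags and host are determined by the chosen destination vector. Upstream of attL1 lie rrnB T1 and T2 transcription terminators, which insulate the insert from read-through transcription in bacteria. A T7 promoter lies just beyond attL2, pointing back toward the insert. The short lacI and lacZα fragments annotated nearby are backbone remnants rather than functional genes. No epitope tags or reporters are annotated on the ORF, and the record does not say whether a stop codon is present.
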