Features (pLannotate 1.2.2; 10 found; start..end, strand, type, name):
    121..213     +  CDS            lacI (fragment): lac repressor; lacI; The lac repressor binds to the lac operator to inhibit transcription in E. coli. This inhibition can be relieved by adding lactose or isopropyl-β-D-thiogalactopyranoside (IPTG).
    268..295     -  terminator     rrnB T2 terminator: transcription terminator T2 from the E. coli rrnB gene
    427..470     +  terminator     rrnB T1 terminator: Escherichia coli rrnB; transcription terminator T1 from the E. coli rrnB gene
    517..553     -  CDS            lacZα (fragment): LacZα fragment of β-galactosidase; lacZ fragment
    569..668     +  protein_bind   attL1: mutant version of attL; recombination site for the Gateway® LR reaction LR Clonase™
    674..2881    +  CDS            SLC6A16: S6A16_HUMAN - Also known as NTT5. Experimental evidence at transcript level: Swiss-Prot protein existence level 2. From Homo sapiens (Human).
   2883..2982    -  protein_bind   attL2: mutant version of attL; recombination site for the Gateway® LR reaction LR Clonase™
   3000..3018    -  promoter       T7 promoter: promoter for bacteriophage T7 RNA polymerase
   3152..3961    +  CDS            KanR: aminoglycoside phosphotransferase; aph(3')-Ia; confers resistance to kanamycin in bacteria or G418 (Geneticin®) in eukaryotes
   4108..4696    +  rep_origin     ori: high-copy-number ColE1/pMB1/pBR322/pUC origin of replication
>Addgene plasmid #132195 | pDONR221_SLC6A16 | addgene full sequence | sequence record 261165 | Addgene NGS Result
CTTTCCTGCGTTATCCCCTGATTCTGTGGATAACCGTATTACCGCCTTTGAGTGAGCTGATACCGCTCGC
CGCAGCCGAACGACCGAGCGCAGCGAGTCAGTGAGCGAGGAAGCGGAAGAGCGCCCAATACGCAAACCGC
CTCTCCCCGCGCGTTGGCCGATTCATTAATGCAGCTGGCACGACAGGTTTCCCGACTGGAAAGCGGGCAG
TGAGCGCAACGCAATTAATACGCGTACCGCTAGCCAGGAAGAGTTTGTAGAAACGCAAAAAGGCCATCCG
TCAGGATGGCCTTCTGCTTAGTTTGATGCCTGGCAGTTTATGGCGGGCGTCCTGCCCGCCACCCTCCGGG
CCGTTGCTTCACAACGTTCAAATCCGCTCCCGGCGGATTTGTCCTACTCAGGAGAGCGTTCACCGACAAA
CAACAGATAAAACGAAAGGCCCAGTCTTCCGACTGAGCCTTTCGTTTTATTTGATGCCTGGCAGTTCCCT
ACTCTCGCGTTAACGCTAGCATGGATGTTTTCCCAGTCACGACGTTGTAAAACGACGGCCAGTCTTAAGC
TCGGGCCCCAAATAATGATTTTATTTTGACTGATAGTGACCTGTTCGTTGCAACACATTGATGAGCAATG
CTTTTTTATAATGCCAACTTTGTACAAAAAAGCAGGCTCCACCATGAAGACCGAGGCCCAGCCTTCCACA
TCTCTGCTGGCCAACACCAGCTGGACCGGCACAGTGATCAGCGACTCCGTGCCAGGCTCTCAGACATGGG
AGGATAAGGGCAGCCTGACCAGGTCTGCCACCAGCTGGACATCCGAGGCCCAGGTGTCCGCCGCAAGGGT
GGCAGAGGCACAGGCACGCACATCTCAGCCCAAGCAGATCAGCGTGCTGGAGGCCCTGACCGCATCCGCC
CTGAACCAGAAGCCTACACACGAGAAGGTGCAGATGACCGAGAAGAAGGAGTCTGAGGTGCTGCTGGCCC
GGCCATTCTGGAGCTCCAAGACCGAGTACATCCTGGCCCAAGTGGGCTTCTCCATGAAGCCCTCTTGCCT
GTGGAGATTTGCCTACCTGTGGCTGAATAGCGGCGGCTGTTCCTTTGCCGCCATCTATATCTTCATGCTG
TTTCTGGTGGGCGTGCCACTGCTGTTCCTGGAGATGGCAGCAGGACAGAGCATGAGGCAGGGAGGAATGG
GCGTGTGGAAGATCATCGCCCCTTGGATCGGCGGCGTGGGCTATTCTAGCTTCATGGTGTGCTTTATTCT
GGGCTTGTACTTCAATGTAGTAAATTCCTGGATCATCTTTTATATGTCTCAGAGCTTCCAGTTTCCAGTG
CCCTGGGAGAAGTGCCCCCTGACCATGAACTCCTCTGGCTTCGACCCCGAGTGTGAGAGGACCACACCTT
CCATCTACTTTTGGTATCAGCAGGCCCTGAAGGCCTCTGACCGCATCGAGGATGGCGGCTCTCCAGTGTA
CAGCCTGGTGCTGCCCTTCTTTCTGTGCTGGTGTCTGGTGGGCGCCTTTATGATCAATGGCCTGAAGAGC
ACAGGCAAAGTGATCTACGTGCTGGTGCTGCTGCCCTGTTTTATCATCGTGGGCTTCTTTATCCGGACCC
TGCTGCTGGAGGGAGCAAAGTTCGGACTGCAGCAGCTGGTGGTGGCCAAGATCTCTGACGTGTACAACAT
GAGCGTGTGGAGCCTGGCAGGAGGACAGGTGCTGAGCAATACCGGAATCGGACTGGGATCCGTGGCATCT
CTGGCCAGCTATATGCCTCAGAGCAACAATTGCCTGTCCGATGCCTTCCTGGTGAGCGTGATCAACCTGC
TGACCCTGCTGGTGTTCACATCCTTCAATTTTTGCGTGCTGGGCTTTTGGGCCACCGTGATCACACACCG
GTGCTGTGAGAGAAACGCCGAGATCCTGCTGAAGCTGATCAATCTGGGCAAGCTGCCACCTGACGCAAAG
CCACCCGTGAACCTGCTGTACAATCCCACCAGCATCTATAACGCCTGGCTGTCCGGCCTGCCTCAGCACA
TCAAGAGCATGGTGCTGCGGGAGGTGACAGAGTGCAATATCGAGACCCAGTTCCTGAAGGCCTCCGAGGG
CCCTAAGTTCGCCTTTCTGTCCTTCGTGGAGGCCATGTCTTTTCTGCCTCCATCCGTGTTCTGGTCTTTT
ATCTTCTTTCTGATGCTGCTGGCAATGGGACTGAGCTCCGCCATCGGCATCATGCAGGGCATCATCACCC
CACTGCAGGATACCTTCAGCTTCTTCAGAAAGCACACAAAGCTGCTGATCGTGGGCGTGTTCCTGCTGAT
GTTCGTGTGCGGCCTGTTCTTTACCCGGCCATCCGGCTCTTACTTCATCAGACTGCTGTCTGACTATTGG
ATCGTGTTCCCCATCATCGTGGTGGTGGTGTTTGAGACAATGGCCGTGTCCTGGGCATACGGAGCACGGA
GATTCCTGGCAGATCTGACCATCCTGCTGGGCCACCCCATCTCCCCTATCTTTGGCTGGCTGTGGCCTCA
CCTGTGCCCAGTGGTGCTGCTGATCATCTTCGTGACAATGATGGTGCACCTGTGCATGAAGCCTATCACA
TACATGAGCTGGGATTCTAGCACCTCCAAGGAGGTGCTGAGGCCATATCCCCCTTGGGCCCTGCTGCTGA
TGATCACCCTGTTCGCCATCGTGATCCTGCCTATCCCAGCCTACTTCGTGTATTGCAGGATCCACCGCAT
CCCATTTCGCCCAAAGAGCGGCGACGGACCAATGACCGCAAGCACATCCCTGCCTCTGTCTCACCAGCTG
ACACCAAGCAAGGAGGTGCAGAAGGAGGAGATCCTGCAGGTGGATGAGACCAAGTACCCCTCCACCTGTA
ATGTGACATCTGACCCAGCTTTCTTGTACAAAGTTGGCATTATAAGAAAGCATTGCTTATCAATTTGTTG
CAACGAACAGGTCACTATCAGTCAAAATAAAATCATTATTTGCCATCCAGCTGATATCCCCTATAGTGAG
TCGTATTACATGGTCATAGCTGTTTCCTGGCAGCTCTGGCCCGTGTCTCAAAATCTCTGATGTTACATTG
CACAAGATAAAAATATATCATCATGAACAATAAAACTGTCTGCTTACATAAACAGTAATACAAGGGGTGT
TATGAGCCATATTCAACGGGAAACGTCGAGGCCGCGATTAAATTCCAACATGGATGCTGATTTATATGGG
TATAAATGGGCTCGCGATAATGTCGGGCAATCAGGTGCGACAATCTATCGCTTGTATGGGAAGCCCGATG
CGCCAGAGTTGTTTCTGAAACATGGCAAAGGTAGCGTTGCCAATGATGTTACAGATGAGATGGTCAGACT
AAACTGGCTGACGGAATTTATGCCTCTTCCGACCATCAAGCATTTTATCCGTACTCCTGATGATGCATGG
TTACTCACCACTGCGATCCCCGGAAAAACAGCATTCCAGGTATTAGAAGAATATCCTGATTCAGGTGAAA
ATATTGTTGATGCGCTGGCAGTGTTCCTGCGCCGGTTGCATTCGATTCCTGTTTGTAATTGTCCTTTTAA
CAGCGATCGCGTATTTCGTCTCGCTCAGGCGCAATCACGAATGAATAACGGTTTGGTTGATGCGAGTGAT
TTTGATGACGAGCGTAATGGCTGGCCTGTTGAACAAGTCTGGAAAGAAATGCATAAACTTTTGCCATTCT
CACCGGATTCAGTCGTCACTCATGGTGATTTCTCACTTGATAACCTTATTTTTGACGAGGGGAAATTAAT
AGGTTGTATTGATGTTGGACGAGTCGGAATCGCAGACCGATACCAGGATCTTGCCATCCTATGGAACTGC
CTCGGTGAGTTTTCTCCTTCATTACAGAAACGGCTTTTTCAAAAATATGGTATTGATAATCCTGATATGA
ATAAATTGCAGTTTCATTTGATGCTCGATGAGTTTTTCTAATCAGAATTGGTTAATTGGTTGTAACACTG
GCAGAGCATTACGCTGACTTGACGGGACGGCGCAAGCTCATGACCAAAATCCCTTAACGTGAGTTACGCG
TCGTTCCACTGAGCGTCAGACCCCGTAGAAAAGATCAAAGGATCTTCTTGAGATCCTTTTTTTCTGCGCG
TAATCTGCTGCTTGCAAACAAAAAAACCACCGCTACCAGCGGTGGTTTGTTTGCCGGATCAAGAGCTACC
AACTCTTTTTCCGAAGGTAACTGGCTTCAGCAGAGCGCAGATACCAAATACTGTTCTTCTAGTGTAGCCG
TAGTTAGGCCACCACTTCAAGAACTCTGTAGCACCGCCTACATACCTCGCTCTGCTAATCCTGTTACCAG
TGGCTGCTGCCAGTGGCGATAAGTCGTGTCTTACCGGGTTGGACTCAAGACGATAGTTACCGGATAAGGC
GCAGCGGTCGGGCTGAACGGGGGGTTCGTGCACACAGCCCAGCTTGGAGCGAACGACCTACACCGAACTG
AGATACCTACAGCGTGAGCTATGAGAAAGCGCCACGCTTCCCGAAGGGAGAAAGGCGGACAGGTATCCGG
TAAGCGGCAGGGTCGGAACAGGAGAGCGCACGAGGGAGCTTCCAGGGGGAAACGCCTGGTATCTTTATAG
TCCTGTCGGGTTTCGCCACCTCTGACTTGAGCGTCGATTTTTGTGATGCTCGTCAGGGGGGCGGAGCCTA
TGGAAAAACGCCAGCAACGCGGCCTTTTTACGGTTCCTGGCCTTTTGCTGGCCTTTTGCTCACATGTT
