>Addgene plasmid #132195 | pDONR221_SLC6A16 | depositor partial sequence | sequence record 253790 | Codon-optimized ORF of SLC6A16
ATGAAGACCGAGGCCCAGCCTTCCACATCTCTGCTGGCCAACACCAGCTGGACCGGCACAGTGATCAGCG
ACTCCGTGCCAGGCTCTCAGACATGGGAGGATAAGGGCAGCCTGACCAGGTCTGCCACCAGCTGGACATC
CGAGGCCCAGGTGTCCGCCGCAAGGGTGGCAGAGGCACAGGCACGCACATCTCAGCCCAAGCAGATCAGC
GTGCTGGAGGCCCTGACCGCATCCGCCCTGAACCAGAAGCCTACACACGAGAAGGTGCAGATGACCGAGA
AGAAGGAGTCTGAGGTGCTGCTGGCCCGGCCATTCTGGAGCTCCAAGACCGAGTACATCCTGGCCCAAGT
GGGCTTCTCCATGAAGCCCTCTTGCCTGTGGAGATTTGCCTACCTGTGGCTGAATAGCGGCGGCTGTTCC
TTTGCCGCCATCTATATCTTCATGCTGTTTCTGGTGGGCGTGCCACTGCTGTTCCTGGAGATGGCAGCAG
GACAGAGCATGAGGCAGGGAGGAATGGGCGTGTGGAAGATCATCGCCCCTTGGATCGGCGGCGTGGGCTA
TTCTAGCTTCATGGTGTGCTTTATTCTGGGCTTGTACTTCAATGTAGTAAATTCCTGGATCATCTTTTAT
ATGTCTCAGAGCTTCCAGTTTCCAGTGCCCTGGGAGAAGTGCCCCCTGACCATGAACTCCTCTGGCTTCG
ACCCCGAGTGTGAGAGGACCACACCTTCCATCTACTTTTGGTATCAGCAGGCCCTGAAGGCCTCTGACCG
CATCGAGGATGGCGGCTCTCCAGTGTACAGCCTGGTGCTGCCCTTCTTTCTGTGCTGGTGTCTGGTGGGC
GCCTTTATGATCAATGGCCTGAAGAGCACAGGCAAAGTGATCTACGTGCTGGTGCTGCTGCCCTGTTTTA
TCATCGTGGGCTTCTTTATCCGGACCCTGCTGCTGGAGGGAGCAAAGTTCGGACTGCAGCAGCTGGTGGT
GGCCAAGATCTCTGACGTGTACAACATGAGCGTGTGGAGCCTGGCAGGAGGACAGGTGCTGAGCAATACC
GGAATCGGACTGGGATCCGTGGCATCTCTGGCCAGCTATATGCCTCAGAGCAACAATTGCCTGTCCGATG
CCTTCCTGGTGAGCGTGATCAACCTGCTGACCCTGCTGGTGTTCACATCCTTCAATTTTTGCGTGCTGGG
CTTTTGGGCCACCGTGATCACACACCGGTGCTGTGAGAGAAACGCCGAGATCCTGCTGAAGCTGATCAAT
CTGGGCAAGCTGCCACCTGACGCAAAGCCACCCGTGAACCTGCTGTACAATCCCACCAGCATCTATAACG
CCTGGCTGTCCGGCCTGCCTCAGCACATCAAGAGCATGGTGCTGCGGGAGGTGACAGAGTGCAATATCGA
GACCCAGTTCCTGAAGGCCTCCGAGGGCCCTAAGTTCGCCTTTCTGTCCTTCGTGGAGGCCATGTCTTTT
CTGCCTCCATCCGTGTTCTGGTCTTTTATCTTCTTTCTGATGCTGCTGGCAATGGGACTGAGCTCCGCCA
TCGGCATCATGCAGGGCATCATCACCCCACTGCAGGATACCTTCAGCTTCTTCAGAAAGCACACAAAGCT
GCTGATCGTGGGCGTGTTCCTGCTGATGTTCGTGTGCGGCCTGTTCTTTACCCGGCCATCCGGCTCTTAC
TTCATCAGACTGCTGTCTGACTATTGGATCGTGTTCCCCATCATCGTGGTGGTGGTGTTTGAGACAATGG
CCGTGTCCTGGGCATACGGAGCACGGAGATTCCTGGCAGATCTGACCATCCTGCTGGGCCACCCCATCTC
CCCTATCTTTGGCTGGCTGTGGCCTCACCTGTGCCCAGTGGTGCTGCTGATCATCTTCGTGACAATGATG
GTGCACCTGTGCATGAAGCCTATCACATACATGAGCTGGGATTCTAGCACCTCCAAGGAGGTGCTGAGGC
CATATCCCCCTTGGGCCCTGCTGCTGATGATCACCCTGTTCGCCATCGTGATCCTGCCTATCCCAGCCTA
CTTCGTGTATTGCAGGATCCACCGCATCCCATTTCGCCCAAAGAGCGGCGACGGACCAATGACCGCAAGC
ACATCCCTGCCTCTGTCTCACCAGCTGACACCAAGCAAGGAGGTGCAGAAGGAGGAGATCCTGCAGGTGG
ATGAGACCAAGTACCCCTCCACCTGTAATGTGACATCT
